Addgene plasmid #218638: pDONR221 msNLRP3 (STOP)
Purpose: Gateway shuttling vector for cloning N-terminal NLRP3 tags (contains a stop codon--note: bulky N-terminal tags are likely not functional)
Depositing lab: Wade Harper. Depositing organization: Harvard Medical School. Publication: Spatiotemporal proteomic profiling of cellular responses to NLRP3 agonists. Hollingsworth LR, Veeraraghavan P, Paulo JA, Harper JW. bioRxiv 2024.04.19.590338 10.1101/2024.04.19.590338.
Backbone
  Vector backbone: pDONR221
  Vector type: Gateway entry
Growth in bacteria
  Bacterial resistance: Kanamycin, 50 μg/mL
  Growth temperature: 37°C
  Growth strain: DH5alpha
  Copy number: High Copy
Gene/Insert
  Gene/Insert name: NLRP3
  Species: M. musculus (mouse)
  Entrez Gene: Nlrp3 (a.k.a. AGTAVPRL, AII/AVP, Cias1, FCAS, FCU, MWS, Mmig1, NALP3, Pypaf1)
  Cloning method: Gateway Cloning
  Sequencing primers: 5′ M13-F; 3′ M13-R
Terms and licenses: Academic/Nonprofit Terms; Industry Terms: Not Available to Industry
Depositor comments: Additional data, code, and other details related to this work (Hollingsworth et al. 2024) are available at https://harperlab.pubpub.org/pub/nlrp3/.
How to cite: pDONR221 msNLRP3 (STOP) was a gift from Wade Harper (Addgene plasmid # 218638 ; http://n2t.net/addgene:218638 ; RRID:Addgene_218638)
