[The description below was written by a language model from this plasmid's Addgene catalogue record and pLannotate feature annotations shown in this document.]
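Description:
pDONR221 msNLRP3 (STOP) is a Gateway entry clone built on the pDONR221 backbone that carries the mouse Nlrp3 open reading frame for transfer into destination vectors. The sequenced plasmid is 5,664 nt. It is maintained in E. coli through a high-copy ColE1/pUC-type origin and selected with kanamycin via an aminoglycoside phosphotransferase (KanR) gene. The backbone also retains rrnB T1 and T2 transcription terminators upstream of the cloning region, which insulate the insert from read-through transcription. A T7 promoter lies just beyond attL2, and short annotated lacI and lacZα fragments appear to be backbone remnants with no evident role.

The payload is the Nlrp3 coding sequence, roughly 3.1 kb, flanked by attL1 and attL2 sites. These are the recombination sites used by LR Clonase to move the insert directionally into any attR-containing destination vector. NLRP3 is the sensor component of the NLRP3 inflammasome, which assembles with PYCARD and caspase-1 in response to pathogen- and damage-associated signals to drive IL-1β and IL-18 maturation. The entry clone carries no eukaryotic promoter, so expression control, tags and mammalian selection all come from the chosen destination vector.

As the name indicates, the reading frame ends in a stop codon. This version therefore suits destination vectors that add N-terminal tags or leave the protein untagged, since C-terminal fusions would not be read through. The depositor cautions that bulky N-terminal tags on NLRP3 are likely not functional. The plasmid was deposited in connection with proteomic profiling of cellular responses to NLRP3 agonists.
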