Features (pLannotate 1.2.2; 10 found; start..end, strand, type, name):
      1..100     +  protein_bind   attL1: mutant version of attL; recombination site for the Gateway® LR reaction LR Clonase™
    118..3216    +  CDS            Nlrp3: NLRP3_MOUSE - Also known as Cias1, Mmig1, Nalp3, Pypaf1. Experimental evidence at protein level: Swiss-Prot protein existence level 1. As the sensor component of the NLRP3 inflammasome, plays a crucial role in innate immunity and inflammation. In response to pathogens and other damage-associated signals, initiates the formation of the inflammasome polymeric complex, made of NLRP3, PYCARD and CASP1 (or possibly CASP4/CASP11). Recruitment of proCASP1 to the inflammasome promotes its activation and CASP1-catalyzed IL1B and IL18 maturation and secretion in the extracellular milieu (PubMed:28847925
   3221..3320    -  protein_bind   attL2: mutant version of attL; recombination site for the Gateway® LR reaction LR Clonase™
   3338..3356    -  promoter       T7 promoter: promoter for bacteriophage T7 RNA polymerase
   3490..4299    +  CDS            KanR: aminoglycoside phosphotransferase; aph(3')-Ia; confers resistance to kanamycin in bacteria or G418 (Geneticin®) in eukaryotes
   4446..5034    +  rep_origin     ori: high-copy-number ColE1/pMB1/pBR322/pUC origin of replication
   5217..5309    +  CDS            lacI (fragment): lac repressor; lacI; The lac repressor binds to the lac operator to inhibit transcription in E. coli. This inhibition can be relieved by adding lactose or isopropyl-β-D-thiogalactopyranoside (IPTG).
   5364..5391    -  terminator     rrnB T2 terminator: transcription terminator T2 from the E. coli rrnB gene
   5523..5566    +  terminator     rrnB T1 terminator: Escherichia coli rrnB; transcription terminator T1 from the E. coli rrnB gene
   5613..5649    -  CDS            lacZα (fragment): LacZα fragment of β-galactosidase; lacZ fragment
>Addgene plasmid #218638 | pDONR221 msNLRP3 (STOP) | addgene full sequence | sequence record 432144 | Addgene NGS Result
CAAATAATGATTTTATTTTGACTGATAGTGACCTGTTCGTTGCAACAAATTGATGAGCAATGCTTTTTTA
TAATGCCAACTTTGTACAAAAAAGCAGGCTTCGAAGGAGATAGAACCATGACGAGTGTCCGTTGCAAGCT
GGCTCAGTATCTAGAGGACCTTGAAGATGTGGACCTCAAGAAATTCAAAATGCATTTGGAAGATTACCCG
CCCGAGAAAGGCTGTATCCCAGTCCCCAGGGGCCAGATGGAGAAGGCAGATCACTTGGATCTAGCCACAC
TCATGATTGACTTCAATGGCGAGGAGAAGGCCTGGGCCATGGCTGTGTGGATCTTTGCTGCGATCAACAG
GCGAGACCTCTGGGAAAAAGCTAAGAAGGACCAGCCAGAGTGGAATGACACGTGTACATCACATTCCTCT
ATGGTATGCCAGGAGGACAGCCTTGAAGAAGAGTGGATGGGTTTGCTGGGATATCTCTCCCGCATCTCCA
TTTGTAAAAAGAAGAAAGATTACTGTAAGATGTACAGACGACATGTGAGAAGCAGGTTCTACTCTATCAA
GGACAGGAACGCGCGTCTAGGTGAGAGTGTGGACCTCAACAGTCGCTACACGCAGCTCCAACTGGTCAAG
GAGCATCCAAGCAAGCAGGAGCGGGAGCATGAACTCCTGACCATCGGCCGGACTAAAATGCGGGACAGCC
CCATGAGTTCCCTTAAGCTGGAGCTGCTGTTTGAGCCCGAGGACGGGCACTCGGAGCCTGTGCACACAGT
GGTGTTCCAGGGAGCAGCAGGCATCGGGAAAACCATCCTAGCCAGGAAGATTATGTTGGACTGGGCACTG
GGAAAGCTCTTCAAAGACAAATTTGACTATTTGTTCTTTATCCACTGCCGAGAGGTGAGCCTCAGGACGC
CAAGGAGTCTAGCAGACCTGATTGTCAGCTGCTGGCCTGACCCAAACCCACCAGTGTGCAAGATCCTGCG
CAAGCCTTCCAGGATCCTCTTCCTCATGGATGGCTTTGATGAGCTACAAGGGGCCTTTGACGAGCACATT
GGGGAGGTCTGCACAGACTGGCAAAAGGCTGTGCGGGGAGACATTCTGCTAAGCAGCCTCATCCGAAAGA
AACTGCTGCCCAAGGCCTCTCTGCTCATAACGACGAGGCCGGTAGCCTTGGAGAAACTGCAGCATCTCCT
GGACCACCCCCGCCATGTGGAGATCCTAGGTTTCTCTGAGGCCAAAAGGAAGGAGTATTTCTTTAAGTAT
TTCTCCAACGAGCTGCAGGCCCGGGAGGCCTTCAGGCTGATCCAAGAGAATGAGGTCCTCTTTACCATGT
GCTTCATCCCCCTGGTCTGCTGGATTGTGTGCACGGGGCTAAAGCAACAGATGGAGACCGGGAAGAGCCT
GGCCCAGACCTCCAAGACCACTACGGCCGTCTACGTCTTCTTCCTTTCCAGCCTGCTGCAATCCCGGGGG
GGCATTGAGGAGCATCTCTTCTCTGACTACCTACAGGGGCTCTGTTCACTGGCTGCGGATGGAATTTGGA
ACCAGAAAATCCTATTTGAGGAGTGTGATCTGCGGAAGCACGGCCTGCAGAAGACTGACGTCTCCGCTTT
CCTGAGGATGAACGTGTTCCAGAAGGAAGTGGACTGCGAGAGATTCTACAGCTTCAGCCACATGACTTTC
CAGGAGTTCTTCGCTGCTATGTACTATTTGCTGGAAGAGGAGGCAGAGGGGGAGACCGTGAGGAAAGGAC
CAGGAGGTTGTTCAGATCTTCTGAACCGAGACGTGAAGGTCCTACTAGAAAATTACGGCAAGTTTGAAAA
AGGCTATCTGATTTTTGTTGTCCGATTCCTCTTTGGCCTTGTAAACCAGGAGAGAACCTCTTATTTGGAG
AAGAAACTAAGTTGCAAGATCTCTCAGCAAGTCAGACTGGAACTACTGAAGTGGATTGAAGTGAAAGCCA
AGGCCAAGAAGCTGCAGTGGCAGCCCAGCCAACTGGAACTGTTCTACTGCCTGTACGAGATGCAGGAGGA
AGACTTTGTGCAGAGTGCCATGGACCACTTTCCCAAAATTGAGATCAACCTCTCTACCAGAATGGACCAC
GTGGTTTCCTCCTTTTGTATTAAGAACTGTCATAGGGTCAAAACGCTTTCCCTGGGTTTTTTTCACAACT
CGCCCAAGGAGGAAGAAGAAGAGAGGAGAGGAGGTCGACCCTTGGACCAGGTTCAGTGTGTTTTCCCAGA
CACTCATGTTGCCTGTTCTTCCAGACTGGTGAACTGCTGCCTCACTTCTAGCTTCTGCCGTGGTCTCTTC
TCAAGTCTAAGCACCAACCGGAGCCTCACTGAACTGGACCTCAGTGACAATACTCTGGGAGACCCGGGCA
TGAGGGTGCTGTGTGAGGCACTCCAGCACCCAGGCTGTAACATTCAGAGACTGTGGTTGGGGCGCTGCGG
ACTGTCCCATCAATGCTGCTTCGACATCTCCTCTGTCCTGAGCAGCAGCCAGAAGCTGGTGGAGCTGGAC
CTCAGTGACAATGCCCTGGGGGACTTTGGAATCAGATTGCTGTGTGTGGGACTGAAGCACCTGCTCTGCA
ACCTCCAGAAACTGTGGTTGGTGAGCTGCTGTCTCACATCCGCGTGTTGTCAGGATCTCGCATTGGTTCT
GAGCTCCAACCATTCTCTGACCAGACTGTACATTGGAGAAAATGCCTTGGGAGACTCAGGAGTCCAAGTT
TTGTGTGAAAAGATGAAGGACCCACAGTGTAACTTGCAGAAGCTGGGGTTGGTGAATTCCGGCCTTACTT
CAATCTGTTGTTCAGCTCTGACCTCTGTGCTCAAAACCAACCAGAACTTCACACACCTCTATCTACGAAG
CAATGCCCTTGGAGACACAGGACTCAGGCTCCTCTGTGAGGGGCTTCTGCACCCGGACTGTAAACTACAG
ATGCTGGAATTAGACAACTGCAGCCTCACCTCACACAGCTGCTGGAATCTCTCCACAATTCTGACCCACA
ACCACAGCCTTCGGAAGCTGAACCTGGGCAACAATGATCTTGGCGATCTGTGCGTGGTGACCCTCTGTGA
GGTGCTGAAACAGCAGGGCTGCCTCCTGCAGAGCCTACAGTTGGGTGAAATGTACTTAAATCGTGAAACA
AAACGTGCCTTAGAAGCGCTCCAGGAAGAAAAGCCTGAGCTGACTATAGTCTTCGAGATTTCCTGGTAGG
ACCCAGCTTTCTTGTACAAAGTTGGCATTATAAGAAAGCATTGCTTATCAATTTGTTGCAACGAACAGGT
CACTATCAGTCAAAATAAAATCATTATTTGCCATCCAGCTGATATCCCCTATAGTGAGTCGTATTACATG
GTCATAGCTGTTTCCTGGCAGCTCTGGCCCGTGTCTCAAAATCTCTGATGTTACATTGCACAAGATAAAA
ATATATCATCATGAACAATAAAACTGTCTGCTTACATAAACAGTAATACAAGGGGTGTTATGAGCCATAT
TCAACGGGAAACGTCGAGGCCGCGATTAAATTCCAACATGGATGCTGATTTATATGGGTATAAATGGGCT
CGCGATAATGTCGGGCAATCAGGTGCGACAATCTATCGCTTGTATGGGAAGCCCGATGCGCCAGAGTTGT
TTCTGAAACATGGCAAAGGTAGCGTTGCCAATGATGTTACAGATGAGATGGTCAGACTAAACTGGCTGAC
GGAATTTATGCCTCTTCCGACCATCAAGCATTTTATCCGTACTCCTGATGATGCATGGTTACTCACCACT
GCGATCCCCGGAAAAACAGCATTCCAGGTATTAGAAGAATATCCTGATTCAGGTGAAAATATTGTTGATG
CGCTGGCAGTGTTCCTGCGCCGGTTGCATTCGATTCCTGTTTGTAATTGTCCTTTTAACAGCGATCGCGT
ATTTCGTCTCGCTCAGGCGCAATCACGAATGAATAACGGTTTGGTTGATGCGAGTGATTTTGATGACGAG
CGTAATGGCTGGCCTGTTGAACAAGTCTGGAAAGAAATGCATAAACTTTTGCCATTCTCACCGGATTCAG
TCGTCACTCATGGTGATTTCTCACTTGATAACCTTATTTTTGACGAGGGGAAATTAATAGGTTGTATTGA
TGTTGGACGAGTCGGAATCGCAGACCGATACCAGGATCTTGCCATCCTATGGAACTGCCTCGGTGAGTTT
TCTCCTTCATTACAGAAACGGCTTTTTCAAAAATATGGTATTGATAATCCTGATATGAATAAATTGCAGT
TTCATTTGATGCTCGATGAGTTTTTCTAATCAGAATTGGTTAATTGGTTGTAACACTGGCAGAGCATTAC
GCTGACTTGACGGGACGGCGCAAGCTCATGACCAAAATCCCTTAACGTGAGTTACGCGTCGTTCCACTGA
GCGTCAGACCCCGTAGAAAAGATCAAAGGATCTTCTTGAGATCCTTTTTTTCTGCGCGTAATCTGCTGCT
TGCAAACAAAAAAACCACCGCTACCAGCGGTGGTTTGTTTGCCGGATCAAGAGCTACCAACTCTTTTTCC
GAAGGTAACTGGCTTCAGCAGAGCGCAGATACCAAATACTGTTCTTCTAGTGTAGCCGTAGTTAGGCCAC
CACTTCAAGAACTCTGTAGCACCGCCTACATACCTCGCTCTGCTAATCCTGTTACCAGTGGCTGCTGCCA
GTGGCGATAAGTCGTGTCTTACCGGGTTGGACTCAAGACGATAGTTACCGGATAAGGCGCAGCGGTCGGG
CTGAACGGGGGGTTCGTGCACACAGCCCAGCTTGGAGCGAACGACCTACACCGAACTGAGATACCTACAG
CGTGAGCTATGAGAAAGCGCCACGCTTCCCGAAGGGAGAAAGGCGGACAGGTATCCGGTAAGCGGCAGGG
TCGGAACAGGAGAGCGCACGAGGGAGCTTCCAGGGGGAAACGCCTGGTATCTTTATAGTCCTGTCGGGTT
TCGCCACCTCTGACTTGAGCGTCGATTTTTGTGATGCTCGTCAGGGGGGCGGAGCCTATGGAAAAACGCC
AGCAACGCGGCCTTTTTACGGTTCCTGGCCTTTTGCTGGCCTTTTGCTCACATGTTCTTTCCTGCGTTAT
CCCCTGATTCTGTGGATAACCGTATTACCGCCTTTGAGTGAGCTGATACCGCTCGCCGCAGCCGAACGAC
CGAGCGCAGCGAGTCAGTGAGCGAGGAAGCGGAAGAGCGCCCAATACGCAAACCGCCTCTCCCCGCGCGT
TGGCCGATTCATTAATGCAGCTGGCACGACAGGTTTCCCGACTGGAAAGCGGGCAGTGAGCGCAACGCAA
TTAATACGCGTACCGCTAGCCAGGAAGAGTTTGTAGAAACGCAAAAAGGCCATCCGTCAGGATGGCCTTC
TGCTTAGTTTGATGCCTGGCAGTTTATGGCGGGCGTCCTGCCCGCCACCCTCCGGGCCGTTGCTTCACAA
CGTTCAAATCCGCTCCCGGCGGATTTGTCCTACTCAGGAGAGCGTTCACCGACAAACAACAGATAAAACG
AAAGGCCCAGTCTTCCGACTGAGCCTTTCGTTTTATTTGATGCCTGGCAGTTCCCTACTCTCGCGTTAAC
GCTAGCATGGATGTTTTCCCAGTCACGACGTTGTAAAACGACGGCCAGTCTTAAGCTCGGGCCC
